>Addgene plasmid #30080 | HL 3450 (=HL 3262 + pHL 1191) | addgene partial sequence | sequence record 35288 | 30080 with mCherry-R
CCTCGCCCTCGCCCTCGATCTCGAACTCGTGGCCGTTCACGGAGCCCTCCATGTGCACCTTGAAGCGCAT
GAACTCCTTGATGATGGCCATGTTATCCTCCTCGCCCTTGCTCACCATCGTACGTTTCTCCTCTTTAATA
AGCTTTGAGCCTGGCTTATCGCCGGGCTTTTTTATGGCAAAAAAAAGCGGATCCTGGAGATCCGCAAAAG
TTCACGTTGGCTTTAGTTATTCGAGTTGAGAAACTCTCGAAACGGGCAGTGACTTCAAGGGTTAAAAGAG
GTGCCGCTCCGTTTCCGGGAGTATCTTGTTATCCGCTCACAATGTCAATGTTATCCGCTCACATTTATGG
ATCCCCTAGGTCTAGGGCGGCGGATTTGTCCTACTCAGGAGAGCGTTCACCGACAAACAACAGATAAAAC
GAAAGGCCCAGTCTTTCGACTGAGCCTTTCGTTTTATTTGATGCCTGGCAGTTCCCTACTCTCGCATGGG
GAGACCCCACACTACCATCGGCGCTACGGCGTTTCACTTCTGAGTTCGGCATGGGGTCAGGTGGGACCAC
CGCGCTACTGCCGCCAGGCAAATTCTGTTTTATCAGACCGCTTCTGCGTTCTGATTTAATCTGTATCAGG
CTGAAAATCTTCTCTCATCCGCCAAAACAGCCAAGCTAGCTTTTATTTGTAGAGCTCATCCATGCCATGT
GTAATCCCAGCAGCTGTTACAAACTCAAGAAGGACCATGTGGTCTCTCTTTTCGTTGGGATCTTTCGAAA
GGGCAGATTGTGTGGACAGGTAATGGTTGTCTGGTAAAAGGACAGGGCCATCGCCAATTGG
