>Addgene plasmid #30080 | HL 3450 (=HL 3262 + pHL 1191) | addgene partial sequence | sequence record 36843 | GFP-R 5'-CCATCTAATTCAACAAGAATTGGGACAAC-3'
GAAGTTCTTCTCCTTTACGCATTTTTTTTCCTCCTTAGTCGACAGTATCTCTATCACTGATAGGGATGTC
AATCTCTATCACTGATAGGGACTCGAGGTGAAGACGAAAGGGCCTCGTGATACGCCTATTTTTATAGGTT
AATGTCATGATAATAATGGTTTCTTAGACGTCAGGTGGCACTTTTCGGGGAAATGTGCGCGGAACCCCTA
TTTGTTTATTTTTCTAAATACATTCAAATATGTATCCGCTCATGAGACAATAACCCTGATAAATGCTTCA
ATAATATTGAAAAAGGAAGAGTATGAGTATTCAACATTTCCGTGTCGCCCTTATTCCCTTTTTTGCGGCA
TTTTGCCTTCCTGTTTTTGCTCACCCAGAAACGCTGGTGAAAGTAAAAGATGCTGAAGATCAGTTGGGTG
CACGAGTGGGTTACATCGAACTGGATCTCAACAGCGGTAAGATCCTTGAGAGTTTTCGCCCCGAAGAACG
TTTTCCAATGATGAGCACTTTTAAAGTTCTGCTATGTGGCGCGGTATTATCCCGTATTGACGCCGGGCAA
GAGCAACTCGGTCGCCGCATACACTATTCTCAGAATGACTTGGTTGAGTACTCACCAGTCACAGAAAAG
