>Addgene plasmid #30080 | HL 3450 (=HL 3262 + pHL 1191) | depositor partial sequence | sequence record 36844 | vector backbone, ColE (from pZ system) + AmpR
CCCGGGGGATCCCATGGTACGCGTGCTAGAGGCATCAAATAAAACGAAAGGCTCAGTCGAAAGACTGGGC
CTTTCGTTTTATCTGTTGTTTGTCGGTGAACGCTCTCCTGAGTAGGACAAATCCGCCGCCCTAGACCTAG
GCGTTCGGCTGCGGCGAGCGGTATCAGCTCACTCAAAGGCGGTAATACGGTTATCCACAGAATCAGGGGA
TAACGCAGGAAAGAACATGTGAGCAAAAGGCCAGCAAAAGGCCAGGAACCGTAAAAAGGCCGCGTTGCTG
GCGTTTTTCCATAGGCTCCGCCCCCCTGACGAGCATCACAAAAATCGACGCTCAAGTCAGAGGTGGCGAA
ACCCGACAGGACTATAAAGATACCAGGCGTTTCCCCCTGGAAGCTCCCTCGTGCGCTCTCCTGTTCCGAC
CCTGCCGCTTACCGGATACCTGTCCGCCTTTCTCCCTTCGGGAAGCGTGGCGCTTTCTCAATGCTCACGC
TGTAGGTATCTCAGTTCGGTGTAGGTCGTTCGCTCCAAGCTGGGCTGTGTGCACGAACCCCCCGTTCAGC
CCGACCGCTGCGCCTTATCCGGTAACTATCGTCTTGAGTCCAACCCGGTAAGACACGACTTATCGCCACT
GGCAGCAGCCACTGGTAACAGGATTAGCAGAGCGAGGTATGTAGGCGGTGCTACAGAGTTCTTGAAGTGG
TGGCCTAACTACGGCTACACTAGAAGGACAGTATTTGGTATCTGCGCTCTGCTGAAGCCAGTTACCTTCG
GAAAAAGAGTTGGTAGCTCTTGATCCGGCAAACAAACCACCGCTGGTAGCGGTGGTTTTTTTGTTTGCAA
GCAGCAGATTACGCGCAGAAAAAAAGGATCTCAAGAAGATCCTTTGATCTTTTCTACGGGGTCTGACGCT
CAGTGGAACGAAAACTCACGTTAAGGGATTTTGGTCATGACTAGTGCTTGGATTCTCACCAATAAAAAAC
GCCCGGCGGCAACCGAGCGTTCTGAACAAATCCAGATGGAGTTCTGAGGTCATTACTGGATCTATCAACA
GGAGTCCAAGCGAGCTCGTAAACTTGGTCTGACAGTTACCAATGCTTAATCAGTGAGGCACCTATCTCAG
CGATCTGTCTATTTCGTTCATCCATAGTTGCCTGACTCCCCGTCGTGTAGATAACTACGATACGGGAGGG
CTTACCATCTGGCCCCAGTGCTGCAATGATACCGCGAGACCCACGCTCACCGGCTCCAGATTTATCAGCA
ATAAACCAGCCAGCCGGAAGGGCCGAGCGCAGAAGTGGTCCTGCAACTTTATCCGCCTCCATCCAGTCTA
TTAATTGTTGCCGGGAAGCTAGAGTAAGTAGTTCGCCAGTTAATAGTTTGCGCAACGTTGTTGCCATTGC
TACAGGCATCGTGGTGTCACGCTCGTCGTTTGGTATGGCTTCATTCAGCTCCGGTTCCCAACGATCAAGG
CGAGTTACATGATCCCCCATGTTGTGCAAAAAAGCGGTTAGCTCCTTCGGTCCTCCGATCGTTGTCAGAA
GTAAGTTGGCCGCAGTGTTATCACTCATGGTTATGGCAGCACTGCATAATTCTCTTACTGTCATGCCATC
CGTAAGATGCTTTTCTGTGACTGGTGAGTACTCAACCAAGTCATTCTGAGAATAGTGTATGCGGCGACCG
AGTTGCTCTTGCCCGGCGTCAATACGGGATAATACCGCGCCACATAGCAGAACTTTAAAAGTGCTCATCA
TTGGAAAACGTTCTTCGGGGCGAAAACTCTCAAGGATCTTACCGCTGTTGAGATCCAGTTCGATGTAACC
CACTCGTGCACCCAACTGATCTTCAGCATCTTTTACTTTCACCAGCGTTTCTGGGTGAGCAAAAACAGGA
AGGCAAAATGCCGCAAAAAAGGGAATAAGGGCGACACGGAAATGTTGAATACTCATACTCTTCCTTTTTC
AATATTATTGAAGCATTTATCAGGGTTATTGTCTCATGAGCGGATACATATTTGAATGTATTTAGAAAAA
TAAACAAATAGGGGTTCCGCGCACATTTCCCCGAAAAGTGCCACCTGACGTC
