>Addgene plasmid #30080 | HL 3450 (=HL 3262 + pHL 1191) | depositor partial sequence | sequence record 36845 | oxyS
AAACGGAGCGGCACCTCTTTTAACCCTTGAAGTCACTGCCCGTTTCGAGAGTTTCTCAACTCGAATAACT
AAAGCCAACGTGAACTTTTGCGGATCTCCAGGATCCGCTTTTTTTTGCCATAAAAA
