[The description below was written by a language model from this plasmid's Addgene catalogue record.]
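Description:
HL 3450 (=HL 3262 + pHL 1191) is a bacterial expression and synthetic-biology item whose name indicates a host strain (HL 3262) carrying the plasmid pHL 1191, with HL 3450 also listed as the growth strain. The depositor notes that the plasmid may need a specific bacterial strain. The plasmid is built on a roughly 2 kb backbone derived from the modular pZ vector system. It combines a ColE-type origin of replication, which gives high copy number in E. coli, with an ampicillin resistance marker for selection.

The insert of about 2.4 kb, cloned between AatII and ApaI sites that were both preserved, contains two independently regulated cassettes. In the first, the PLlacO-1 promoter, a synthetic lambda PL derivative carrying lac operators and therefore repressed by LacI and inducible with IPTG, drives the E. coli small regulatory RNA OxyS together with mCherry. The red signal presumably reports on transcription of this unit, though the record does not say how the two parts are joined. In the second, the PLtetO-1 promoter, which TetR represses and tetracycline analogues induce, drives gfp preceded by a ribosome binding site designated st7. This provides a separately tunable green reporter.

OxyS is an Hfq-binding sRNA, and the associated publication concerns disruption of small RNA signalling through competition for Hfq. The construct therefore appears designed to allow titrated sRNA expression with dual-colour fluorescent readouts. No feature table was supplied, so terminators, exact junctions and element order cannot be confirmed, and the record does not state whether the repressors are supplied by the host strain.
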