Addgene plasmid #30080: HL 3450 (=HL 3262 + pHL 1191)
Depositing lab: Han Lim. Depositing organization: University of California, Berkeley. Publication: Disruption of small RNA signaling caused by competition for Hfq. Hussein R, Lim HN. Proc Natl Acad Sci U S A. 2011 Jan 18;108(3):1110-5. doi: 10.1073/pnas.1010082108. Epub 2010 Dec 28. PubMed 21189298.
Backbone
  Vector backbone: ColE (from pZ system) + AmpR
  Backbone manufacturer: Lim Lab (modified from Rolf Lutz and Hermann Bujard, 1997)
  Backbone size w/o insert (bp): 2000
  Vector type: Bacterial Expression, Synthetic Biology
Growth in bacteria
  Bacterial resistance: Ampicillin, 100 μg/mL
  Growth temperature: 37°C
  Growth strain: HL 3450
  Copy number: High Copy
Gene/Insert
  Gene/Insert name: pLlacO-1:OxyS-mCherry, pLtetO-1:RBS (st7) gfp
  Species: E. coli
  Insert size (bp): 2400
  Tag / fusion protein: mCherry, GFP (C terminal on backbone)
  Cloning method: Restriction Enzyme; 5′ cloning site AatII (not destroyed); 3′ cloning site ApaI (not destroyed)
  Sequencing primers: 5′ ctcatgagcggatacat atttgaa; 3′ agctgatacc gctcgccgca gccgaacg
Terms and licenses: Academic/Nonprofit Terms; Industry Terms: Not Available to Industry
Depositor comments: Please note that this plasmid may require a unique bacterial strain, so make sure to confirm that you can also obtain the appropriate growth strain. Please contact us or contact our distributors if you have any questions.
How to cite: HL 3450 (=HL 3262 + pHL 1191) was a gift from Han Lim (Addgene plasmid # 30080 ; http://n2t.net/addgene:30080 ; RRID:Addgene_30080)
